>Addgene plasmid #200119 | pCAG.CASP3-Myc | addgene full sequence | sequence record 392936 | Addgene Partial NGS Result
GGTCGACATTGATTATTGACTAGTTATTAATAGTAATCAATTACGGGGTCATTAGTTCATAGCCCATATA
TGGAGTTCCGCGTTACATAACTTACGGTAAATGGCCCGCCTGGCTGACCGCCCAACGACCCCCGCCCATT
GACGTCAATAATGACGTATGTTCCCATAGTAACGCCAATAGGGACTTTCCATTGACGTCAATGGGTGGAG
TATTTACGGTAAACTGCCCACTTGGCAGTACATCAAGTGTATCATATGCCAAGTACGCCCCCTATTGACG
TCAATGACGGTAAATGGCCCGCCTGGCATTATGCCCAGTACATGACCTTATGGGACTTTCCTACTTGGCA
GTACATCTACGTATTAGTCATCGCTATTACCATGGTCGAGGTGAGCCCCACGTTCTGCTTCACTCTCCCC
ATCTCCCCCCCCTCCCCACCCCCAATTTTGTATTTATTTATTTTTTAATTATTTTGTGCAGCGATGGGGG
CGGGGGGGGGGGGGGGGCGCGCGCCAGGCGGGGCGGGGCGGGGCGAGGGGCGGGGCGGGGCGAGGCGGAG
AGGTGCGGCGGCAGCCAATCAGAGCGGCGCGCTCCGAAAGTTTCCTTTTATGGCGAGGCGGCGGCGGCGG
CGGCCCTATAAAAAGCGAAGCGCGCGGCGGGCGGGAGTCGCTGCGCGCTGCCTTCGCCCCGTGCCCCGCT
CCGCCGCCGCCTCGCGCCGCCCGCCCCGGCTCTGACTGACCGCGTTACTCCCACAGGTGAGCGGGCGGGA
CGGCCCTTCTCCTCCGGGCTGTAATTAGCGCTTGGTTTAATGACGGCTTGTTTCTTTTCTGTGGCTGCGT
GAAAGCCTTGAGGGGCTCCGGGAGGGCCCTTTGTGCGGGGGGAGCGGCTCGGGGGGTGCGTGCGTGTGTG
TGTGCGTGGGGAGCGCCGCGTGCGGCTCCGCGCTGCCCGGCGGCTGTGAGCGCTGCGGGCGCGGCGCGGG
GCTTTGTGCGCTCCGCAGTGTGCGCGAGGGGAGCGCGGCCGGGGGCGGTGCCCCGCGGTGCGGGGGGGGC
TGCGAGGGGAACAAAGGCTGCGTGCGGGGTGTGTGCGTGGGGGGGTGAGCAGGGGGTGTGGGCGCGTCGG
TCGGGCTGCAACCCCCCCTGCACCCCCCTCCCCGAGTTGCTGAGCACGGCCCGGCTTCGGGTGCGGGGCT
CCGTACGGGGCGTGGCGCGGGGCTCGCCGTGCCGGGCGGGGGGTGGCGGCAGGTGGGGGTGCCGGGCGGG
GCGGGGCCGCCTCGGGCCGGGGAGGGCTCGGGGGAGGGGCGCGGCGGCCCCCGGAGCGCCGGCGGCTGTC
GAGGCGCGGCGAGCCGCAGCCATTGCCTTTTATGGTAATCGTGCGAGAGGGCGCAGGGACTTCCTTTGTC
CCAAATCTGTGCGGAGCCGAAATCTGGGAGGCGCCGCCGCACCCCCTCTAGCGGGCGCGGGGCGAAGCGG
TGCGGCGCCGGCAGGAAGGAAATGGGCGGGGAGGGCCTTCGTGCGTCGCCGCGCCGCCGTCCCCTTCTCC
CTCTCCAGCCTCGGGGCTGTCCGCGGGGGGACGGCTGCCTTCGGGGGGGACGGGGCAGGGCGGGGTTCGG
CTTCTGGCGTGTGACCGGCGGCTCTAGAGCCTCTGCTAACCATGTTCATGCCTTCTTCTTTTTCCTACAG
CTCCTGGGCAACGTGCTGGTTATTGTGCTGTCTCATCATTTTGGCAAAGAATTATCGATCCGGAGGTACC
ATGGAGAACACTGAAAACTCAGTGGATTCAAAATCCATTAAAAATTTGGAACCAAAGATCATACATGGAA
GCGAATCAATGGACTCTGGAATATCCCTGGACAACAGTTATAAAATGGATTATCCTGAGATGGGTTTATG
TATAATAATTAATAATAAGAATTTTCATAAAAGCACTGGAATGACATCTCGGTCTGGTACAGATGTCGAT
GCAGCAAACCTCAGGGAAACATTCAGAAACTTGAAATATGAAGTCAGGAATAAAAATGATCTTACACGTG
AAGAAATTGTGGAATTGATGCGTGATGTTTCTAAAGAAGATCACAGCAAAAGGAGCAGTTTTGTTTGTGT
GCTTCTGAGCCATGGTGAAGAAGGAATAATTTTTGGAACAAATGGACCTGTTGACCTGAAAAAAATAACA
AACTTTTTCAGAGGGGATCGTTGTAGAAGTCTAACTGGAAAACCCAAACTTTTCATTATTCAGGCCTGCC
GTGGTACAGAACTGGACTGTGGCATTGAGACAGACAGTGGTGTTGATGATGACATGGCGTGTCATAAAAT
ACCAGTGGAGGCCGACTTCTTGTATGCATACTCCACAGCACCTGGTTATTATTCTTGGCGAAATTCAAAG
GATGGCTCCTGGTTCATCCAGTCGCTTTGTGCCATGCTGAAACAGTATGCCGACAAGCTTGAATTTATGC
ACATTCTTACCCGGGTTAACCGAAAGGTGGCAACAGAATTTGAGTCCTTTTCCTTTGACGCTACTTTTCA
TGCAAAGAAACAGATTCCATGTATTGTTTCCATGCTCACAAAAGAACTCTATTTTTATCACCTCGAGAAG
CTTGCTAGCAGATCTGAGCAGAAGCTGATCAGCGAGGAGGACCTGTAGGATCTTTTTCCCTCTGCCAAAA
ATTATGGGGACATCATGAAGCCCCTTGAGCATCTGACTTCTGGCTAATAAAGGAAATTTATTTTCATTGC
AATAGTGTGTTGGAATTTTTTGTGTCTCTCACTCGGAAGGACATATGGGAGGGCAAATCATTTAAAACAT
CAGAATGAGTATTTGGTTTAGAGTTTGGCAACATATGCCCATATGCTGGCTGCCATGAACAAAGGTTGGC
TATAAAGAGGTCATCAGTATATGAAACAGCCCCCTGCTGTCCATTCCTTATTCCATAGAAAAGCCTTGAC
TTGAGGTTAGATTTTTTTTATATTTTGTTTTGTGTTATTTTTTTCTTTAACATCCCTAAAATTTTCCTTA
CATGTTTTACTAGCCAGATTTTTCCTCCTCTCCTGACTACTCCCAGTCATAGCTGTCCCTCTTCTCTTAT
GGAGATCCCTCGACCTGCAGCCCAAGCTTGGCGTAATCATGGTCATAGCTGTTTCCTGTGTGAAATTGTT
ATCCGCTCACAATTCCACACAACATACGAGCCGGAAGCATAAAGTGTAAAGCCTGGGGTGCCTAATGAGT
GAGCTAACTCACATTAATTGCGTTGCGCTCACTGCCCGCTTTCCAGTCGGGAAACCTGTCGTGCCAGCGG
ATCCGCATCTCAATTAGTCAGCAACCATAGTCCCGCCCCTAACTCCGCCCATCCCGCCCCTAACTCCGCC
CAGTTCCGCCCATTCTCCGCCCCATGGCTGACTAATTTTTTTTATTTATGCAGAGGCCGAGGCCGCCTCG
GCCTCTGAGCTATTCCAGAAGTAGTGAGGAGGCTTTTTTGGAGGCCTAGGCTTTTGCAAAAAGCTAACTT
GTTTATTGCAGCTTATAATGGTTACAAATAAAGCAATAGCATCACAAATTTCACAAATAAAGCATTTTTT
TCACTGCATTCTAGTTGTGGTTTGTCCAAACTCATCAATGTATCTTATCATGTCTGGATCCGCTGCATTA
ATGAATCGGCCAACGCGCGGGGAGAGGCGGTTTGCGTATTGGGCGCTCTTCCGCTTCCTCGCTCACTGAC
TCGCTGCGCTCGGTCGTTCGGCTGCGGCGAGCGGTATCAGCTCACTCAAAGGCGGTAATACGGTTATCCA
CAGAATCAGGGGATAACGCAGGAAAGAACATGTGAGCAAAAGGCCAGCAAAAGGCCAGGAACCGTAAAAA
GGCCGCGTTGCTGGCGTTTTTCCATAGGCTCCGCCCCCCTGACGAGCATCACAAAAATCGACGCTCAAGT
CAGAGGTGGCGAAACCCGACAGGACTATAAAGATACCAGGCGTTTCCCCCTGGAAGCTCCCTCGTGCGCT
CTCCTGTTCCGACCCTGCCGCTTACCGGATACCTGTCCGCCTTTCTCCCTTCGGGAAGCGTGGCGCTTTC
TCATAGCTCACGCTGTAGGTATCTCAGTTCGGTGTAGGTCGTTCGCTCCAAGCTGGGCTGTGTGCACGAA
CCCCCCGTTCAGCCCGACCGCTGCGCCTTATCCGGTAACTATCGTCTTGAGTCCAACCCGGTAAGACACG
ACTTATCGCCACTGGCAGCAGCCACTGGTAACAGGATTAGCAGAGCGAGGTATGTAGGCGGTGCTACAGA
GTTCTTGAAGTGGTGGCCTAACTACGGCTACACTAGAAGAACAGTATTTGGTATCTGCGCTCTGCTGAAG
CCAGTTACCTTCGGAAAAAGAGTTGGTAGCTCTTGATCCGGCAAACAAACCACCGCTGGTAGCGGTGGTT
TTTTTGTTTGCAAGCAGCAGATTACGCGCAGAAAAAAAGGATCTCAAGAAGATCCTTTGATCTTTTCTAC
GGGGTCTGACGCTCAGTGGAACGAAAACTCACGTTAAGGGATTTTGGTCATGAGATTATCAAAAAGGATC
TTCACCTAGATCCTTTTAAATTAAAAATGAAGTTTTAAATCAATCTAAAGTATATATGAGTAAACTTGGT
CTGACAGTTACCAATGCTTAATCAGTGAGGCACCTATCTCAGCGATCTGTCTATTTCGTTCATCCATAGT
TGCCTGACTCCCCGTCGTGTAGATAACTACGATACGGGAGGGCTTACCATCTGGCCCCAGTGCTGCAATG
ATACCGCGAGACCCACGCTCACCGGCTCCAGATTTATCAGCAATAAACCAGCCAGCCGGAAGGGCCGAGC
GCAGAAGTGGTCCTGCAACTTTATCCGCCTCCATCCAGTCTATTAATTGTTGCCGGGAAGCTAGAGTAAG
TAGTTCGCCAGTTAATAGTTTGCGCAACGTTGTTGCCATTGCTACAGGCATCGTGGTGTCACGCTCGTCG
TTTGGTATGGCTTCATTCAGCTCCGGTTCCCAACGATCAAGGCGAGTTACATGATCCCCCATGTTGTGCA
AAAAAGCGGTTAGCTCCTTCGGTCCTCCGATCGTTGTCAGAAGTAAGTTGGCCGCAGTGTTATCACTCAT
GGTTATGGCAGCACTGCATAATTCTCTTACTGTCATGCCATCCGTAAGATGCTTTTCTGTGACTGGTGAG
TACTCAACCAAGTCATTCTGAGAATAGTGTATGCGGCGACCGAGTTGCTCTTGCCCGGCGTCAATACGGG
ATAATACCGCGCCACATAGCAGAACTTTAAAAGTGCTCATCATTGGAAAACGTTCTTCGGGGCGAAAACT
CTCAAGGATCTTACCGCTGTTGAGATCCAGTTCGATGTAACCCACTCGTGCACCCAACTGATCTTCAGCA
TCTTTTACTTTCACCAGCGTTTCTGGGTGAGCAAAAACAGGAAGGCAAAATGCCGCAAAAAAGGGAATAA
GGGCGACACGGAAATGTTGAATACTCATACTCTTCCTTTTTCAATATTATTGAAGCATTTATCAGGGTTA
TTGTCTCATGAGCGGATACATATTTGAATGTATTTAGAAAAATAAACAAATAGGGGTTCCGCGCACATTT
CCCCGAAAAGTGCCACCTG
Features (pLannotate 1.2.2; 16 found; start..end, strand, type, name):
      5..384     +  enhancer       CMV enhancer: human cytomegalovirus immediate early enhancer
    386..663     +  promoter       chicken β-actin promoter: No description available
    664..1680    +  intron         chimeric intron: chimera between introns from chicken β-actin and rabbit β-globin
   1751..2581    +  CDS            CASP3: CASP3_HUMAN - Also known as CPP32. Experimental evidence at protein level: Swiss-Prot protein existence level 1. Involved in the activation cascade of caspases responsible for apoptosis execution (PubMed:7596430). At the onset of apoptosis it proteolytically cleaves poly(ADP-ribose) polymerase (PARP) at a '216- Asp-|-Gly-217' bond (PubMed:7774019). Cleaves and activates sterol regulatory element binding proteins (SREBPs) between the basic helix- loop-helix leucine zipper domain and the membrane attachment domain. Cleaves and activates caspase-6, -7 and -9 (PubMed:7596430). Involved in the clea
   2706..2761    +  polyA_signal   β-globin poly(A) signal: rabbit β-globin polyadenylation signal (Gil and Proudfoot, 1987)
   3146..3162    -  protein_bind   lac operator: The lac repressor binds to the lac operator to inhibit transcription in E. coli. This inhibition can be relieved by adding lactose or isopropyl-β-D-thiogalactopyranoside (IPTG). lac repressor encoded by lacI
   3170..3200    -  promoter       lac promoter: promoter for the E. coli lac operon
   3215..3236    -  protein_bind   CAP binding site: CAP binding activates transcription in the presence of cAMP. E. coli catabolite activator protein
   3249..3288    -  CDS            lacI (fragment): lac repressor; lacI; The lac repressor binds to the lac operator to inhibit transcription in E. coli. This inhibition can be relieved by adding lactose or isopropyl-β-D-thiogalactopyranoside (IPTG).
   3295..3317    +  promoter       SV40 promoter (fragment): SV40 enhancer and early promoter
   3341..3476    +  rep_origin     SV40 ori: SV40 origin of replication
   3496..3630    +  polyA_signal   SV40 poly(A) signal: SV40 polyadenylation signal
   3632..3686    -  CDS            lacI (fragment): lac repressor; lacI; The lac repressor binds to the lac operator to inhibit transcription in E. coli. This inhibition can be relieved by adding lactose or isopropyl-β-D-thiogalactopyranoside (IPTG).
   3869..4457    -  rep_origin     ori: high-copy-number ColE1/pMB1/pBR322/pUC origin of replication
   4628..5488    -  CDS            AmpR: β-lactamase; bla; confers resistance to ampicillin, carbenicillin, and related antibiotics
   5489..5593    -  promoter       AmpR promoter: bla
