[The description below was written by a language model from this plasmid's Addgene catalogue record and pLannotate feature annotations shown in this document.]
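Description:
pCAG.CASP3-Myc is a mammalian expression plasmid built on the pCAG-MCS2-Myc backbone that produces human caspase 3 (CASP3, also known as CPP32) carrying a C-terminal Myc epitope tag. It is propagated in E. coli as a high-copy plasmid through a ColE1/pUC-type origin and selected with ampicillin via the β-lactamase gene and its native promoter. The annotated sequence is about 5.6 kb, consistent with the stated backbone plus an insert of roughly 830 bp.

Expression is driven by the composite CAG promoter, which appears in the feature table as its three parts: the human cytomegalovirus immediate-early enhancer, the chicken β-actin promoter, and a chimeric chicken β-actin/rabbit β-globin intron. Together these give strong, broadly active transcription in mammalian cells. The CASP3 coding sequence was inserted between KpnI and XhoI sites, both retained, and is followed by a rabbit β-globin polyadenylation signal. The Myc tag is listed in the catalogue entry but was not annotated as a separate feature; it presumably lies in the short interval between the end of the CASP3 reading frame and the poly(A) signal. The backbone also carries an SV40 origin of replication, which permits episomal amplification in cells expressing SV40 large T antigen, an SV40 poly(A) signal, and remnants of lac promoter/operator and lacI sequences with no evident function here. No mammalian selection marker is annotated, so the plasmid suits transient transfection.

Caspase 3 is an executioner protease of apoptosis that cleaves substrates such as PARP. The plasmid was deposited with work on a NanoLuc-based protease biosensor for detecting apoptosis and SARS-CoV-2 infection. There it plausibly serves as a source of immunodetectable caspase 3, though the record does not state this role.
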