Addgene plasmid #200119: pCAG.CASP3-Myc
Purpose: Expresses C-terminal Myc-tagged caspase 3 in mammalian cells
Depositing lab: Eiji Morita. Depositing organization: Hirosaki University. Publication: A highly sensitive NanoLuc-based protease biosensor for detecting apoptosis and SARS-CoV-2 infection. Arakawa M, Yoshida A, Okamura S, Ebina H, Morita E. Sci Rep. 2023 Jan 31;13(1):1753. doi: 10.1038/s41598-023-28984-4. PubMed 36720982.
Backbone
  Vector backbone: pCAG-MCS2-Myc
  Backbone size w/o insert (bp): 4780
  Vector type: Mammalian Expression
Growth in bacteria
  Bacterial resistance: Ampicillin, 100 μg/mL
  Growth temperature: 37°C
  Growth strain: DH5alpha
  Copy number: High Copy
Gene/Insert
  Gene/Insert name: caspase 3
  Species: H. sapiens (human)
  Insert size (bp): 833
  Entrez Gene: CASP3 (a.k.a. CPP32, CPP32B, SCA-1)
  Promoter: CAG
  Tag / fusion protein: Myc (C terminal on insert)
  Cloning method: Restriction Enzyme; 5′ cloning site KpnI (not destroyed); 3′ cloning site XhoI (not destroyed)
Terms and licenses: Academic/Nonprofit Terms; Industry Terms: Not Available to Industry
How to cite: pCAG.CASP3-Myc was a gift from Eiji Morita (Addgene plasmid # 200119 ; http://n2t.net/addgene:200119 ; RRID:Addgene_200119)
